>Addgene plasmid #248544 | pLenti-gRNA16-1 | addgene full sequence | sequence record 493039 | Addgene NGS Result
CCTTCTGATGTTTCTAACAGGCCAGGATTAACTGCGAATCGTTCTAGCTCCCTGCTTGCCCATACTATAT
GTTTTAATTTATATTTTTTCTTTCCCCCTGGCCTTAACCGAATTTTTTCCCATCGCGATCTAATTCTCCC
CCGCTTAATACTGACGCTCTCGCACCCATCTCTCTCCTTCTAGCCTCCGCTAGTCAAAATTTTTGGCGTA
CTCACCAGTCGCCGCCCCTCGCCTCTTGCCGTGCGCGCTTCAGCAAGCCGAGTCCTGCGTCGAGAGAGCT
CCTCTGGTTTCCCTTTCGCTTTCAAGTCCCTGTTCGGGCGCCACTGCTAGAGATTTTCCACACTGACTAA
AAGGGTCTGAGGGATCTCTAGTTACCAGAGTCACACAACAGACGGGCACACACTACTTGAAGCACTCAAG
GCAAGCTTTATTGAGGCTTAAGCAGTGGGTTCCCTAGTTAGCCAGAGAGCTCCCAGGCTCAGATCTGGTC
TAACCAGAGAGACCCGTTTATGTATCGAGCTAGGCACTTAAATACAATATCTCTGCAATGCGGCAATTCA
GTGGTTCGTCCAATCCATGTCAGACCCGTCTGTTGCCTTCCTAATAAGGCACGATCGTACCACCTTACTT
CCACCAATCGGCATGCACGGTGCTTTTTCTCTCCTTGTAAGGCATGTTGCTAACTCATCGTTACCATGTT
GCAAGACTACAAGAGTATTGCATAAGACTACATTAAGCTTGCAGCTCCAGCTTTTGTTCCCTTTAGTGAG
GGTTAATTGCGCGCTTGGCGTAATCATGGTCATAGCTGTTTCCTGTGTGAAATTGTTATCCGCTCACAAT
TCCACACAACATACGAGCCGGAAGCATAAAGTGTAAAGCCTGGGGTGCCTAATGAGTGAGCTAACTCACA
TTAATTGCGTTGCGCTCACTGCCCGCTTTCCAGTCGGGAAACCTGTCGTGCCAGCTGCATTAATGAATCG
GCCAACGCGCGGGGAGAGGCGGTTTGCGTATTGGGCGCTCTTCCGCTTCCTCGCTCACTGACTCGCTGCG
CTCGGTCGTTCGGCTGCGGCGAGCGGTATCAGCTCACTCAAAGGCGGTAATACGGTTATCCACAGAATCA
GGGGATAACGCAGGAAAGAACATGTGAGCAAAAGGCCAGCAAAAGGCCAGGAACCGTAAAAAGGCCGCGT
TGCTGGCGTTTTTCCATAGGCTCCGCCCCCCTGACGAGCATCACAAAAATCGACGCTCAAGTCAGAGGTG
GCGAAACCCGACAGGACTATAAAGATACCAGGCGTTTCCCCCTGGAAGCTCCCTCGTGCGCTCTCCTGTT
CCGACCCTGCCGCTTACCGGATACCTGTCCGCCTTTCTCCCTTCGGGAAGCGTGGCGCTTTCTCATAGCT
CACGCTGTAGGTATCTCAGTTCGGTGTAGGTCGTTCGCTCCAAGCTGGGCTGTGTGCACGAACCCCCCGT
TCAGCCCGACCGCTGCGCCTTATCCGGTAACTATCGTCTTGAGTCCAACCCGGTAAGACACGACTTATCG
CCACTGGCAGCAGCCACTGGTAACAGGATTAGCAGAGCGAGGTATGTAGGCGGTGCTACAGAGTTCTTGA
AGTGGTGGCCTAACTACGGCTACACTAGAAGAACAGTATTTGGTATCTGCGCTCTGCTGAAGCCAGTTAC
CTTCGGAAAAAGAGTTGGTAGCTCTTGATCCGGCAAACAAACCACCGCTGGTAGCGGTGGTTTTTTTGTT
TGCAAGCAGCAGATTACGCGCAGAAAAAAAGGATCTCAAGAAGATCCTTTGATCTTTTCTACGGGGTCTG
ACGCTCAGTGGAACGAAAACTCACGTTAAGGGATTTTGGTCATGAGATTATCAAAAAGGATCTTCACCTA
GATCCTTTTAAATTAAAAATGAAGTTTTAAATCAATCTAAAGTATATATGAGTAAACTTGGTCTGACAGT
TACCAATGCTTAATCAGTGAGGCACCTATCTCAGCGATCTGTCTATTTCGTTCATCCATAGTTGCCTGAC
TCCCCGTCGTGTAGATAACTACGATACGGGAGGGCTTACCATCTGGCCCCAGTGCTGCAATGATACCGCG
AGACCCACGCTCACCGGCTCCAGATTTATCAGCAATAAACCAGCCAGCCGGAAGGGCCGAGCGCAGAAGT
GGTCCTGCAACTTTATCCGCCTCCATCCAGTCTATTAATTGTTGCCGGGAAGCTAGAGTAAGTAGTTCGC
CAGTTAATAGTTTGCGCAACGTTGTTGCCATTGCTACAGGCATCGTGGTGTCACGCTCGTCGTTTGGTAT
GGCTTCATTCAGCTCCGGTTCCCAACGATCAAGGCGAGTTACATGATCCCCCATGTTGTGCAAAAAAGCG
GTTAGCTCCTTCGGTCCTCCGATCGTTGTCAGAAGTAAGTTGGCCGCAGTGTTATCACTCATGGTTATGG
CAGCACTGCATAATTCTCTTACTGTCATGCCATCCGTAAGATGCTTTTCTGTGACTGGTGAGTACTCAAC
CAAGTCATTCTGAGAATAGTGTATGCGGCGACCGAGTTGCTCTTGCCCGGCGTCAATACGGGATAATACC
GCGCCACATAGCAGAACTTTAAAAGTGCTCATCATTGGAAAACGTTCTTCGGGGCGAAAACTCTCAAGGA
TCTTACCGCTGTTGAGATCCAGTTCGATGTAACCCACTCGTGCACCCAACTGATCTTCAGCATCTTTTAC
TTTCACCAGCGTTTCTGGGTGAGCAAAAACAGGAAGGCAAAATGCCGCAAAAAAGGGAATAAGGGCGACA
CGGAAATGTTGAATACTCATACTCTTCCTTTTTCAATATTATTGAAGCATTTATCAGGGTTATTGTCTCA
TGAGCGGATACATATTTGAATGTATTTAGAAAAATAAACAAATAGGGGTTCCGCGCACATTTCCCCGAAA
AGTGCCACCTAAATTGTAAGCGTTAATATTTTGTTAAAATTCGCGTTAAATTTTTGTTAAATCAGCTCAT
TTTTTAACCAATAGGCCGAAATCGGCAAAATCCCTTATAAATCAAAAGAATAGACCGAGATAGGGT
[37 nt withheld, positions 3077-3113]
AAAGAACGTGGACTCCAACGTCAAAGG
[49 nt withheld, positions 3141-3189]
T
[91 nt withheld, positions 3191-3281]
G
[124 nt withheld, positions 3283-3406]
CCCATTCGCCATTCAGGCTGCGCAACTGTTGGGAAGGGCGATCGGTGCGGGCCTCTTCGCTATTACGCCA
GCTGGCGAAAGGGGGATGTGCTGCAAGGCGATTAAGTTGGGTAACGCCAGGGTTTTCCCAGTCACGACGT
TGTAAAACGACGGCCAGTGAGCGCGCGTAATACGACTCACTATAGGGCGAATTGGGTACGTCCCTAGGCC
TCCAAAAAAGCCTCCTCACTACTTCTGGAATAGCTCAGAGGCCGAGGCGGCCTCGGCCTCTGCATAAATA
AAAAAAATTAGTCAGCCATGGGGCGGAGAATGGGCGGAACTGGGCGGAGTTAGGGGCGGGATGGGCGGAG
TTAGGGGCGGGATAGCTAGAGCCAGACATGATAAGATACATTGATGAGTTTGGACAAACCACAACTAGAA
TGCAGTGAAAAAAATGCTTTATTTGTGAAATTTGTGATGCTATTGCTTTATTTGTAACCATTATAAGCTG
CAATAAACAAGTTCCTCTCACTCTCTGATATTCATTTCTTTGCAAGTTATAAATACTGAATAATAAGATG
ACATGAACTACTATACGTACTGCTAGAGATTTTCCACACTGACTAAAAGGGTCTGAGGGATCTCTAGTTA
CCAGAGTCACACAACAGACGGGCACACACTACTTGAAGCACTCAAGGCAAGCTTTATTGAGGCTTAAGCA
GTGGGTTCCCTAGTTAGCCAGAGAGCTCCCAGGCTCAGATCTGGTCTAACCAGAGAGACCCAGTACAAGC
AAAAAGCAGATCTTGTCTTCGTTGGGAGTGAATTAGCCCTTCCAGTCCCCCCTTTTCTTTTAAAAAGTGG
CTAAGATCTACAGCTGCCTTGTAAGTCATTGGTCTTAAAGTCGACGCGGGGAGGCGGCCCAAAGGGAGAT
CCGACTCGTCTGAGGGCGAAGGCGAAGACGCGGAAGAGGCCGCAGAGCCGGCAGCAGGCCGCGGGAAGGA
AGGTCCGCTGGATTGAGGGCCGAAGGGACGTAGCAGAAGGACGTCCCGCGCAGAATCCAGGTGGCAACAC
AGGCGAGCAGCCAAGGAAAGGACGATGATTTCCCCGACAACACCACGGAATTGTCAGTGCCCAACAGCCG
AGCCCCTGTCCAGCAGCGGGCAAGGCAGGCGGCGATGAGTTCCGCCGTGGCAATAGGGAGGGGGAAAGCG
AAAGTCCCGGAAAGGAGCTGACAGGTGGTGGCAATGCCCCAACCAGTGGGGGTTGCGTCAGCAAACACAG
TGCACACCACGCCACGTTGCCTGACAACGGGCCACAACTCCTCATAAAGAGACAGCAACCAGGATTTATA
CAAGGAGGAGAAAATGAAAGCCATACGGGAAGCAATAGCATGATACAAAGGCATTAAAGCAGCGTATCCA
CATAGCGTAAAAGGAGCAACATAGTTAAGAATACCAGTCAATCTTTCACAAATTTTGTAATCCAGAGGTT
GATTGTCGACTTAACGCGTTCAGGCACCGGGCTTGCGGGTCATGCACCAGGTGCGCGGTCCTTCGGGCAC
CTCGACGTCGGCGGTGACGGTGAAGCCGAGCCGCTCGTAGAAGGGGAGGTTGCGGGGCGCGGAGGTCTCC
AGGAAGGCGGGCACCCCGGCGCGCTCGGCCGCCTCCACTCCGGGGAGCACGACGGCGCTGCCCAGACCCT
TGCCCTGGTGGTCGGGCGAGACTCCGACGGTGGCCAGGAACCACGCGGGCTCCTTGGGCCGGTGCGGCGC
CAGGAGGCCTTCCATCTGTTGCTGCGCGGCCAGCCGGGAACCGCTCAACTCGGCCATGCGCGGGCCGATC
TCGGCGAACACCGCCCCCGCTTCGACGCTCTCCGGCGTGGTCCAGACCGCCACGGCGGCGCCGTCGTCCG
CGACCCACACCTTGCCGATGTCGAGCCCGACGCGCGTGAGGAAGAGTTCTTGCAGCTCGGTGACCCGCTC
GATGTGGCGGTCCGGATCGACGGTGTGGCGCGTGGCGGGGTAGTCGGCGAACGCGGCGGCGAGGGTGCGT
ACGGCCCTGGGGACGTCGTCGCGGGTGGCGAGGCGCACCGTGGGCTTGTACTCGGTCATGGTGGCCGTAC
GTCACGACACCTGAAATGGAAGAAAAAAACTTTGAACCACTGTCTGAGGCTTGAGAATGAACCAAGATCC
AAACTCAAAAAGGGCAAATTCCAAGGAGAATTACATCAAGTGCCAAGCTGGCCTAACTTCAGTCTCCACC
CACTCAGTGTGGGGAAACTCCATCGCATAAAACCCCTCCCCCCAACCTAAAGACGACGTACTCCAAAAGC
TCGAGAACTAATCGAGGTGCCTGGACGGCGCCCGGTACTCCGTGGAGTCACATGAAGCGACGGCTGAGGA
CGGAAAGGCCCTTTTCCTTTGTGTGGGTGACTCACCCGCCCGCTCTCCCGAGCGCCGCGTCCTCCATTTT
GAGCTCCCTGCAGCAGGGCCGGGAAGCGGCCATCTTTCCGCTCACGCAACTGGTGCCGACCGGGCCAGCC
TTGCCGCCCAGGGCGGGGCGATACACGGCGGCGCGAGGCCAGGCACCAGAGCAGGCCGGCCAGCTTGAGA
CTACCCCCGTCCGATTCTCGGTGGCCGCGCTCGCAGGCCCCGCCTCGCCGAACATGTGCGCTGGGACGCA
CGGGCCCCGTCGCCGCCCGCGGCCCCAAAAACCGAAATACCAGTGTGCAGATCTTGGCCCGCATTTACAA
GACTATCTTGCCAGAAAAAAAGCGTCGCAGCAGGTCATCAAAAATTTTAAATGGCTAGAGACTTATCGAA
AGCAGCGAGACAGGCGCGAAGGTGCCACCAGATTCGCACGCGGCGGCCCCAGCGCCCAGGCCAGGCCTCA
ACTCAAGCACGAGGCGAAGGGGCTCCTTAAGCGCAAGGCCTCGAACTCTCCCACCCACTTCCAACCCGAA
GCTCGGGATCAAGAATCACGTACTGCAGCCAGGTGGAAGTAATTCAAGGCACGCAAGGGCCATAACCCGT
AAAGAGGCCAGGCCCGCGGGAACCACACACGGCACTTACCTGTGTTCTGGCGGCAAACCCGTTGCGAAAA
AGAACGTTCACGGCGACTACTGCACTTATATACGGTTCTCCCCCACCCTCGGGAAAAAGGCGGAGCCAGT
ACACGACATCACTTTCCCAGTTTACCCCGCGCCACCTTCTCTAGGCACCGGATCAATTGCCGACCCCTCC
CCCCAACTTCTCGGGGACTGTGGGCGATGTGCGCTCTGCCCACTGACGGGCACCGGAGCCAATTCCCACT
CCTTTCAAGACCTAGAAGGTCCATTAGCTGCAAAGATTCCTCTCTGTTTAAAACTTTATCCATCTTTGCA
CCCGGGCCCCCTCGAGCCGGCGCCAAAGTGGATCTCTGCTGTCCCTGTAATAAACCCGAAAATTTTGAAT
TTTTGTAATTTGTTTTTGTAATTCTTTAGTTTGTATGTCTGTTGCTATTATGTCTACTATTCTTTCCCCT
GCACTGTACCCCCCAATCCCCCCTTTTCTTTTAAAATTGTGGATGAATACTGCCATTTGTCTCAAGATCT
AGTTACGCCAAGCTTAAAAAAGCACCGACTCGGTGCCACTTTTTCAAGTTGATAACGGACTAGCCTTATT
TAAACTTGCTATGCTGTTTCCAGCATAGCTCTTAAACCTAAGAGGCCAAGATATCCACGGTGTTTCGTCC
TTTCCACAAGATATATAAAGCCAAGAAATCGAAATACTTTCAAGTTACGGTAAGCATATGATAGTCCATT
TTAAAACATAATTTTAAAACTGCAAACTACCCAAGAAATTATTACTTTCTACGTCACGTATTTTGTACTA
ATATCTTTGTGTTTACAGTCAAATTAATTCTAATTATCTCTCTAACAGCCTTGTATCGTATATGCAAATA
TGAAGGAATCATGGGAAATAGGCCCTCTCTGGGTCCCCTCGGGGTTGGGAGGTGGGTCTGAAACGATAAT
GGTGAATATCCCTGCCTAACTCTATTCACTATAGAAAGTACAGCAAAAACTATTCTTAAACCTACCAAGC
CTCCTACTATCATTATGAATAATTTTATATACCACAGCCAATTTGTTATGTTAAACCAATTCCACAAACT
TGCCCATTTATCTAATTCCAATAATTCTTGTTCATTCTTTTCTTGCTGGTTTTGCGATTCTTCAATTAAG
GAGTGTATTAAGCTTGTGTAATTGTTAATTTCTCTGTCCCACTCCATCCAGGTCGTGTGATTCCAAATCT
GTTCCAGAGATTTATTACTCCAACTAGCATTCCAAGGCACAGCAGTGGTGCAAATGAGTTTTCCAGAGCA
ACCCCAAATCCCCAGGAGCTGTTGATCCTTTAGGTATCTTTCCACAGCCAGGATTCTTGCCTGGAGCTGC
TTGATGCCCCAGACTGTGAGTTGCAACAGATGCTGTTGCGCCTCAATAGCCCTCAGCAAATTGTTCTGCT
GCTGCACTATACCAGACAATAATTGTCTGGCCTGTACCGTCAGCGTCATTGACGCTGCGCCCATAGTGCT
TCCTGCTGCTCCCAAGAACCCAAGGAACAAAGCTCCTATTCCCACTGCTCTTTTTTCTCTCTGCACCACT
CTTCTCTTTGCCTTGGTGGGTGCTACTCCTAATGGTTCAATTTTTACTACTTTATATTTATATAATTCAC
TTCTCCAATTGTCCCTCATATCTCCTCCTCCAGGTCTGAAGATCAGCGGCCGCTTGCTGTGCGGTGGTCT
TACTTTTGTTTTGCTCTTCCTCTATCTTGTCTAAAGCTTCCTTGGTGTCTTTTATCTCTATCCTTTGATG
CACACAATAGAGGGTTGCTACTGTATTATATAATGATCTAAGTTCTTCTGATCCTGTCTGAAGGGATGGT
TGTAGCTGTCCCAGTATTTGTCTACAG
Features (pLannotate 1.2.2; 29 found; start..end, strand, type, name):
    153..278     -  misc_feature   HIV-1 Ψ: packaging signal of human immunodeficiency virus type 1
    325..505     -  LTR            5' LTR (truncated): truncated 5' long terminal repeat (LTR) from HIV-1
    506..732     -  promoter       RSV promoter: Rous sarcoma virus enhancer/promoter
    760..778     -  promoter       T3 promoter: promoter for bacteriophage T3 RNA polymerase
    823..839     -  protein_bind   lac operator: The lac repressor binds to the lac operator to inhibit transcription in E. coli. This inhibition can be relieved by adding lactose or isopropyl-β-D-thiogalactopyranoside (IPTG). lac repressor encoded by lacI
    847..877     -  promoter       lac promoter: promoter for the E. coli lac operon
    892..913     -  protein_bind   CAP binding site: CAP binding activates transcription in the presence of cAMP. E. coli catabolite activator protein
    926..1018    -  CDS            lacI (fragment): lac repressor; lacI; The lac repressor binds to the lac operator to inhibit transcription in E. coli. This inhibition can be relieved by adding lactose or isopropyl-β-D-thiogalactopyranoside (IPTG).
   1201..1789    -  rep_origin     ori: high-copy-number ColE1/pMB1/pBR322/pUC origin of replication
   1960..2820    -  CDS            AmpR: β-lactamase; bla; confers resistance to ampicillin, carbenicillin, and related antibiotics
   2821..2925    -  promoter       AmpR promoter: bla
   2978..3406    -  rep_origin     f1 ori (sequence partly withheld): f1 bacteriophage origin of replication; arrow indicates direction of (+) strand synthesis
   3411..3566    -  CDS            lacZα (fragment): LacZα fragment of β-galactosidase; lacZ fragment
   3574..3592    +  promoter       T7 promoter: promoter for bacteriophage T7 RNA polymerase
   3613..3748    -  rep_origin     SV40 ori: SV40 origin of replication
   3788..3909    -  polyA_signal   SV40 poly(A) signal: SV40 polyadenylation signal
   3987..4220    -  LTR            3' LTR (ΔU3): self-inactivating 3' long terminal repeat (LTR) from HIV-1
   4222..4241    -  misc_feature   cPPT/CTS (fragment): central polypurine tract and central termination sequence of HIV-1
   4292..4880    -  misc_feature   WPRE: woodchuck hepatitis virus posttranscriptional regulatory element
   4896..5495    -  CDS            PuroR (fragment): puromycin N-acetyltransferase; pac from Streptomyces; confers resistance to puromycin
   5517..6455    -  intron         EF-1α intron A: intron upstream of the start codon of human EF-1α
   6456..6667    -  promoter       EF-1α core promoter: core promoter for human elongation factor EF-1α
   6693..6759    -  CDS            small t antigen (fragment): SV40 (simian virus 40) small t antigen
   6825..6942    -  misc_feature   cPPT/CTS: central polypurine tract and central termination sequence of HIV-1
   6998..7065    -  misc_RNA       tracrRNA (fragment): trans-activating CRISPR RNA for the Streptococcus pyogenes CRISPR/Cas9 system
   7113..7353    -  promoter       U6 promoter: RNA polymerase III promoter for human U6 snRNA
   7357..7383    -  CDS            Rev (fragment): human immunodeficiency virus 1 (HIV-1) Rev protein; rev; enhances nuclear export of unspliced and incompletely spliced viral mRNAs
   7760..7993    -  misc_feature   RRE: The Rev response element (RRE) of HIV-1 allows for Rev-dependent mRNA export from the nucleus to the cytoplasm.
   8139..169     -  CDS            HIV-1 gag (fragment) (across the origin): gag protein from human immunodeficiency virus 1; gag
