[The description below was written by a language model from this plasmid's Addgene catalogue record and pLannotate feature annotations shown in this document.]
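Description:
pLenti-gRNA16-1 is a third-generation-style, self-inactivating lentiviral guide RNA vector built on the pLentiGuide-Puro-FE backbone, for delivering a single sgRNA into human cells. It is maintained in E. coli through a high-copy ColE1/pUC-type origin with ampicillin selection (AmpR under its own bla promoter). It also carries an f1 origin and leftover cloning-vector elements (lac promoter/operator, lacZα fragment, T3 and T7 promoters). The viral portion runs from an RSV promoter fused to a truncated HIV-1 5' LTR, which drives genomic RNA production in packaging cells without Tat. It continues through the Ψ packaging signal with a gag fragment, the RRE for Rev-dependent nuclear export and a cPPT/CTS, and ends at a ΔU3 3' LTR followed by an SV40 poly(A) signal and SV40 origin.

Within the provirus, a human U6 RNA polymerase III promoter drives the gRNA16-1 spacer joined to a Streptococcus pyogenes Cas9 guide scaffold. The scaffold is annotated only as a partial tracrRNA match, which may reflect a modified scaffold in this backbone, although the record does not say so. Downstream, the EF-1α core promoter with its intron A expresses puromycin N-acetyltransferase, followed by a WPRE to enhance transcript expression, so transduced cells can be selected with puromycin. No Cas9 is encoded, so a Cas9-type protein must be supplied separately.

The stated purpose is a CRISPR-based technology, KaryoCreate, for studying chromosome-specific aneuploidy by targeting human centromeres. The construct name suggests a guide directed at the chromosome 16 centromere, but the record does not state the target explicitly.
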