Addgene plasmid #248544: pLenti-gRNA16-1
Purpose: A CRISPR-based technology to study chromosome-specific aneuploidy by targeting human centromeres
Depositing lab: Teresa Davoli. Depositing organization: NYU Grossman School of Medicine. Publication: KaryoCreate: A CRISPR-based technology to study chromosome-specific aneuploidy by targeting human centromeres. Bosco N, Goldberg A, Zhao X, Mays JC, Cheng P, Johnson AF, Bianchi JJ, Toscani C, Di Tommaso E, Katsnelson L, Annuar D, Mei S, Faitelson RE, Pesselev IY, Mohamed KS, Mermerian A, Camacho-Hernandez EM, Gionco CA, Manikas J, Tseng YS, Sun Z, Fani S, Keegan S, Lippman SM, Fenyo D, Giunta S, Santaguida S, Davoli T. Cell. 2023 Apr 27;186(9):1985-2001.e19. doi: 10.1016/j.cell.2023.03.029. Epub 2023 Apr 18. PubMed 37075754.
Backbone
  Vector backbone: pLentiGuide-Puro-FE
  Vector type: Mammalian Expression, CRISPR
Growth in bacteria
  Bacterial resistance: Ampicillin, 100 μg/mL
  Growth temperature: 30°C
  Growth strain: NEB Stable
  Copy number: High Copy
Gene/Insert
  Gene/Insert name: gRNA16-1
  gRNA/shRNA sequence: TGGATATCTTGGCCTCTTAG
  Species: H. sapiens (human)
  Promoter: U6
  Cloning method: Gibson Cloning
Terms and licenses: Academic/Nonprofit Terms; Industry Terms: Not Available to Industry
How to cite: pLenti-gRNA16-1 was a gift from Teresa Davoli (Addgene plasmid # 248544 ; http://n2t.net/addgene:248544 ; RRID:Addgene_248544)
